>Addgene plasmid #221494 | pLX-hPGK_NKX2-1 | addgene full sequence | sequence record 437758 | Addgene NGS Result
TGTAGTCTTATGCAATACTCTTGTAGTCTTGCAACATGGTAACGATGAGTTAGCAACATGCCTTACAAGG
AGAGAAAAAGCACCGTGCATGCCGATTGGTGGAAGTAAGGTGGTACGATCGTGCCTTATTAGGAAGGCAA
CAGACGGGTCTGACATGGATTGGACGAACCACTGAATTGCCGCATTGCAGAGATATTGTATTTAAGTGCC
TAGCTCGATACATAAACGGGTCTCTCTGGTTAGACCAGATCTGAGCCTGGGAGCTCTCTGGCTAACTAGG
GAACCCACTGCTTAAGCCTCAATAAAGCTTGCCTTGAGTGCTTCAAGTAGTGTGTGCCCGTCTGTTGTGT
GACTCTGGTAACTAGAGATCCCTCAGACCCTTTTAGTCAGTGTGGAAAATCTCTAGCAGTGGCGCCCGAA
CAGGGACTTGAAAGCGAAAGGGAAACCAGAGGAGCTCTCTCGACGCAGGACTCGGCTTGCTGAAGCGCGC
ACGGCAAGAGGCGAGGGGCGGCGACTGGTGAGTACGCCAAAAATTTTGACTAGCGGAGGCTAGAAGGAGA
GAGATGGGTGCGAGAGCGTCAGTATTAAGCGGGGGAGAATTAGATCGCGATGGGAAAAAATTCGGTTAAG
GCCAGGGGGAAAGAAAAAATATAAATTAAAACATATAGTATGGGCAAGCAGGGAGCTAGAACGATTCGCA
GTTAATCCTGGCCTGTTAGAAACATCAGAAGGCTGTAGACAAATACTGGGACAGCTACAACCATCCCTTC
AGACAGGATCAGAAGAACTTAGATCATTATATAATACAGTAGCAACCCTCTATTGTGTGCATCAAAGGAT
AGAGATAAAAGACACCAAGGAAGCTTTAGACAAGATAGAGGAAGAGCAAAACAAAAGTAAGACCACCGCA
CAGCAAGCGGCCGCTGATCTTCAGACCTGGAGGAGGAGATATGAGGGACAATTGGAGAAGTGAATTATAT
AAATATAAAGTAGTAAAAATTGAACCATTAGGAGTAGCACCCACCAAGGCAAAGAGAAGAGTGGTGCAGA
GAGAAAAAAGAGCAGTGGGAATAGGAGCTTTGTTCCTTGGGTTCTTGGGAGCAGCAGGAAGCACTATGGG
CGCAGCGTCAATGACGCTGACGGTACAGGCCAGACAATTATTGTCTGGTATAGTGCAGCAGCAGAACAAT
TTGCTGAGGGCTATTGAGGCGCAACAGCATCTGTTGCAACTCACAGTCTGGGGCATCAAGCAGCTCCAGG
CAAGAATCCTGGCTGTGGAAAGATACCTAAAGGATCAACAGCTCCTGGGGATTTGGGGTTGCTCTGGAAA
ACTCATTTGCACCACTGCTGTGCCTTGGAATGCTAGTTGGAGTAATAAATCTCTGGAACAGATTTGGAAT
CACACGACCTGGATGGAGTGGGACAGAGAAATTAACAATTACACAAGCTTAATACACTCCTTAATTGAAG
AATCGCAAAACCAGCAAGAAAAGAATGAACAAGAATTATTGGAATTAGATAAATGGGCAAGTTTGTGGAA
TTGGTTTAACATAACAAATTGGCTGTGGTATATAAAATTATTCATAATGATAGTAGGAGGCTTGGTAGGT
TTAAGAATAGTTTTTGCTGTACTTTCTATAGTGAATAGAGTTAGGCAGGGATATTCACCATTATCGTTTC
AGACCCACCTCCCAACCCCGAGGGGACCCATGCATTGCATCTCAATTAGTCAGCAACCAGGTGTGGAAAG
TCCCCAGGCTCCCCAGCAGGCAGAAGTATGCAAAGCATGCGTCTCAATTAGTCAGCAACCATAGTCCCGC
CCCTAACTCCGCCCATCCCGCCCCTAACTCCGCCCAGTTCCGCCCATTCTCCGCCCCATGGCTGACTAAT
TTTTTTTATTTATGCAGAGGCCGAGGCCGCCTCGGCCTCTGAGCTATTCCAGAAGTAGTGAGGAGGCTTT
TTTGGAGGCCTAGGCTTTTGCAAAAAGCTTTCTAGAGGTACCACCGGAGCTTACCATGACCGAGTACAAG
CCCACGGTGCGCCTCGCCACCCGCGACGACGTCCCCAGGGCCGTACGCACCCTCGCCGCCGCGTTCGCCG
ACTACCCCGCCACGCGCCACACCGTCGATCCGGACCGCCACATCGAGCGGGTCACCGAGCTGCAAGAACT
CTTCCTCACGCGCGTCGGGCTCGACATCGGCAAGGTGTGGGTCGCGGACGACGGCGCCGCCGTGGCGGTC
TGGACCACGCCGGAGAGCGTCGAAGCGGGGGCGGTGTTCGCCGAGATCGGCCCGCGCATGGCCGAGTTGA
GCGGTTCCCGGCTGGCCGCGCAGCAACAGATGGAAGGCCTCCTGGCGCCGCACCGGCCCAAGGAGCCCGC
GTGGTTCCTGGCCACCGTCGGCGTCTCGCCCGACCACCAGGGCAAGGGTCTGGGCAGCGCCGTCGTGCTC
CCCGGAGTGGAGGCGGCCGAGCGCGCCGGGGTGCCCGCCTTCCTGGAGACCTCCGCGCCCCGCAACCTCC
CCTTCTACGAGCGGCTCGGCTTCACCGTCACCGCCGACGTCGAGGTGCCCGAAGGACCGCGCACCTGGTG
CATGACCCGCAAGCCCGGTGCCAGTTAACGAATTCTAGATCTTGAGACAAATGGCAGTATTCATCCACAA
TTTTAAAAGAAAAGGGGGGATTGGGGGGTACAGTGCAGGGGAAAGAATAGTAGACATAATAGCAACAGAC
ATACAAACTAAAGAATTACAAAAACAAATTACAAAAATTCAAAATTTTCGGGTTTATTACAGGGACAGCA
GAGATCCACTTTGGCGCCGGCTCGAGGCCTGCAGGTTGCGCCTTTTCCAAGGCAGCCCTGGGTTTGCGCA
GGGACGCGGCTGCTCTGGGCGTGGTTCCGGGAAACGCAGCGGCGCCGACCCTGGGTCTCGCACATTCTTC
ACGTCCGTTCGCAGCGTCACCCGGATCTTCGCCGCTACCCTTGTGGGCCCCCCGGCGACGCTTCCTGCTC
CGCCCCTAAGTCGGGAAGGTTCCTTGCGGTTCGCGGCGTGCCGGACGTGACAAACGGAAGCCGCACGTCT
CACTAGTACCCTCGCAGACGGACAGCGCCAGGGAGCAATGGCAGCGCGCCGACCGCGATGGGCTGTGGCC
AATAGCGGCTGCTCAGCAGGGCGCGCCGAGAGCAGCGGCCGGGAAGGGGCGGTGCGGGAGGCGGGGTGTG
GGGCGGTAGTGTGGGCCCTGTTCCTGCCCGCGCGGTGTTCCGCATTCTGCAAGCCTCCGGAGCGCACGTC
GGCAGTCGGCTCCCTCGTTGACCGAATCACCGACCTCTCTCCCCAGGGGCTAGCATCGATTGATCAACAA
GTTTGTACAAAAAAGTTGGCACCATGTCGATGAGTCCAAAGCACACGACTCCGTTCTCAGTGTCTGACAT
CTTGAGTCCCCTGGAGGAAAGCTACAAGAAAGTGGGCATGGAGGGCGGCGGCCTCGGGGCTCCGCTGGCG
GCGTACAGGCAGGGCCAGGCGGCACCGCCAACAGCGGCCATGCAGCAGCACGCCGTGGGGCACCACGGCG
CCGTCACCGCCGCCTACCACATGACGGCGGCGGGGGTGCCCCAGCTCTCGCACTCCGCCGTGGGGGGCTA
CTGCAACGGCAACCTGGGCAACATGAGCGAGCTGCCGCCGTACCAGGACACCATGAGGAACAGCGCCTCT
GGCCCCGGATGGTACGGCGCCAACCCAGACCCGCGCTTCCCCGCCATCTCCCGCTTCATGGGCCCGGCGA
GCGGCATGAACATGAGCGGCATGGGCGGCCTGGGCTCGCTGGGGGACGTGAGCAAGAACATGGCCCCGCT
GCCAAGCGCGCCGCGCAGGAAGCGCCGGGTGCTCTTCTCGCAGGCGCAGGTGTACGAGCTGGAGCGACGC
TTCAAGCAACAGAAGTACCTGTCGGCGCCGGAGCGCGAGCACCTGGCCAGCATGATCCACCTGACGCCCA
CGCAGGTCAAGATCTGGTTCCAGAACCACCGCTACAAAATGAAGCGCCAGGCCAAGGACAAGGCGGCGCA
GCAGCAACTGCAGCAGGACAGCGGCGGCGGCGGGGGCGGCGGGGGCACCGGGTGCCCGCAGCAGCAACAG
GCTCAGCAGCAGTCGCCGCGACGCGTGGCGGTGCCGGTCCTGGTGAAAGACGGCAAACCGTGCCAGGCGG
GTGCCCCCGCGCCGGGCGCCGCCAGCCTACAAGGCCACGCGCAGCAGCAGGCGCAGCACCAGGCGCAGGC
CGCGCAGGCGGCGGCAGCGGCCATCTCCGTGGGCAGCGGTGGCGCCGGCCTTGGCGCACACCCGGGCCAC
CAGCCAGGCAGCGCAGGCCAGTCTCCGGACCTGGCGCACCACGCCGCCAGCCCCGCGGCGCTGCAGGGCC
AGGTATCCAGCCTGTCCCACCTGAACTCCTCGGGCTCGGACTACGGCACCATGTCCTGCTCCACCTTGCT
ATACGGTCGGACCTGGTTGCCAACTTTCTTGTACAAAGTGGTTGATATCGGTAAGCCTATCCCTAACCCT
CTCCTCGGTCTCGATTCTACGTAGTAATGAACTAGTACCGGTTAAGTCGACAATCAACGCGTTAAGTCGA
CAATCAACCTCTGGATTACAAAATTTGTGAAAGATTGACTGGTATTCTTAACTATGTTGCTCCTTTTACG
CTATGTGGATACGCTGCTTTAATGCCTTTGTATCATGCTATTGCTTCCCGTATGGCTTTCATTTTCTCCT
CCTTGTATAAATCCTGGTTGCTGTCTCTTTATGAGGAGTTGTGGCCCGTTGTCAGGCAACGTGGCGTGGT
GTGCACTGTGTTTGCTGACGCAACCCCCACTGGTTGGGGCATTGCCACCACCTGTCAGCTCCTTTCCGGG
ACTTTCGCTTTCCCCCTCCCTATTGCCACGGCGGAACTCATCGCCGCCTGCCTTGCCCGCTGCTGGACAG
GGGCTCGGCTGTTGGGCACTGACAATTCCGTGGTGTTGTCGGGGAAATCATCGTCCTTTCCTTGGCTGCT
CGCCTGTGTTGCCACCTGGATTCTGCGCGGGACGTCCTTCTGCTACGTCCCTTCGGCCCTCAATCCAGCG
GACCTTCCTTCCCGCGGCCTGCTGCCGGCTCTGCGGCCTCTTCCGCGTCTTCGCCTTCGCCCTCAGACGA
GTCGGATCTCCCTTTGGGCCGCCTCCCCGCGTCGACTTTAAGACCAATGACTTACAAGGCAGCTGTAGAT
CTTAGCCACTTTTTAAAAGAAAAGGGGGGACTGGAAGGGCTAATTCACTCCCAACGAAGACAAGATCTGC
TTTTTGCTTGTACTGGGTCTCTCTGGTTAGACCAGATCTGAGCCTGGGAGCTCTCTGGCTAACTAGGGAA
CCCACTGCTTAAGCCTCAATAAAGCTTGCCTTGAGTGCTTCAAGTAGTGTGTGCCCGTCTGTTGTGTGAC
TCTGGTAACTAGAGATCCCTCAGACCCTTTTAGTCAGTGTGGAAAATCTCTAGCAGTACGTATAGTAGTT
CATGTCATCTTATTATTCAGTATTTATAACTTGCAAAGAAATGAATATCAGAGAGTGAGAGGAACTTGTT
TATTGCAGCTTATAATGGTTACAAATAAAGCAATAGCATCACAAATTTCACAAATAAAGCATTTTTTTCA
CTGCATTCTAGTTGTGGTTTGTCCAAACTCATCAATGTATCTTATCATGTCTGGCTCTAGCTATCCCGCC
CCTAACTCCGCCCATCCCGCCCCTAACTCCGCCCAGTTCCGCCCATTCTCCGCCCCATGGCTGACTAATT
TTTTTTATTTATGCAGAGGCCGAGGCCGCCTCGGCCTCTGAGCTATTCCAGAAGTAGTGAGGAGGCTTTT
TTGGAGGCCTAGGGACGTACCCAATTCGCCCTATAGTGAGTCGTATTACGCGCGCTCACTGGCCGTCGTT
TTACAACGTCGTGACTGGGAAAACCCTGGCGTTACCCAACTTAATCGCCTTGCAGCACATCCCCCTTTCG
CCAGCTGGCGTAATAGCGAAGAGGCCCGCACCGATCGCCCTTCCCAACAGTTGCGCAGCCTGAATGGCGA
ATGGG
[124 nt withheld, positions 6096-6219]
C
[91 nt withheld, positions 6221-6311]
A
[49 nt withheld, positions 6313-6361]
CCTTTGACGTTGGAGTCCACGTTCTTT
[37 nt withheld, positions 6389-6425]
ACCCTATCTCGGTCTATTCTTTTGATTTATAAGGGATTTTGCCGATTTCGGCCTATTGGTTAAAAAATGA
GCTGATTTAACAAAAATTTAACGCGAATTTTAACAAAATATTAACGCTTACAATTTAGGTGGCACTTTTC
GGGGAAATGTGCGCGGAACCCCTATTTGTTTATTTTTCTAAATACATTCAAATATGTATCCGCTCATGAG
ACAATAACCCTGATAAATGCTTCAATAATATTGAAAAAGGAAGAGTATGAGTATTCAACATTTCCGTGTC
GCCCTTATTCCCTTTTTTGCGGCATTTTGCCTTCCTGTTTTTGCTCACCCAGAAACGCTGGTGAAAGTAA
AAGATGCTGAAGATCAGTTGGGTGCACGAGTGGGTTACATCGAACTGGATCTCAACAGCGGTAAGATCCT
TGAGAGTTTTCGCCCCGAAGAACGTTTTCCAATGATGAGCACTTTTAAAGTTCTGCTATGTGGCGCGGTA
TTATCCCGTATTGACGCCGGGCAAGAGCAACTCGGTCGCCGCATACACTATTCTCAGAATGACTTGGTTG
AGTACTCACCAGTCACAGAAAAGCATCTTACGGATGGCATGACAGTAAGAGAATTATGCAGTGCTGCCAT
AACCATGAGTGATAACACTGCGGCCAACTTACTTCTGACAACGATCGGAGGACCGAAGGAGCTAACCGCT
TTTTTGCACAACATGGGGGATCATGTAACTCGCCTTGATCGTTGGGAACCGGAGCTGAATGAAGCCATAC
CAAACGACGAGCGTGACACCACGATGCCTGTAGCAATGGCAACAACGTTGCGCAAACTATTAACTGGCGA
ACTACTTACTCTAGCTTCCCGGCAACAATTAATAGACTGGATGGAGGCGGATAAAGTTGCAGGACCACTT
CTGCGCTCGGCCCTTCCGGCTGGCTGGTTTATTGCTGATAAATCTGGAGCCGGTGAGCGTGGGTCTCGCG
GTATCATTGCAGCACTGGGGCCAGATGGTAAGCCCTCCCGTATCGTAGTTATCTACACGACGGGGAGTCA
GGCAACTATGGATGAACGAAATAGACAGATCGCTGAGATAGGTGCCTCACTGATTAAGCATTGGTAACTG
TCAGACCAAGTTTACTCATATATACTTTAGATTGATTTAAAACTTCATTTTTAATTTAAAAGGATCTAGG
TGAAGATCCTTTTTGATAATCTCATGACCAAAATCCCTTAACGTGAGTTTTCGTTCCACTGAGCGTCAGA
CCCCGTAGAAAAGATCAAAGGATCTTCTTGAGATCCTTTTTTTCTGCGCGTAATCTGCTGCTTGCAAACA
AAAAAACCACCGCTACCAGCGGTGGTTTGTTTGCCGGATCAAGAGCTACCAACTCTTTTTCCGAAGGTAA
CTGGCTTCAGCAGAGCGCAGATACCAAATACTGTTCTTCTAGTGTAGCCGTAGTTAGGCCACCACTTCAA
GAACTCTGTAGCACCGCCTACATACCTCGCTCTGCTAATCCTGTTACCAGTGGCTGCTGCCAGTGGCGAT
AAGTCGTGTCTTACCGGGTTGGACTCAAGACGATAGTTACCGGATAAGGCGCAGCGGTCGGGCTGAACGG
GGGGTTCGTGCACACAGCCCAGCTTGGAGCGAACGACCTACACCGAACTGAGATACCTACAGCGTGAGCT
ATGAGAAAGCGCCACGCTTCCCGAAGGGAGAAAGGCGGACAGGTATCCGGTAAGCGGCAGGGTCGGAACA
GGAGAGCGCACGAGGGAGCTTCCAGGGGGAAACGCCTGGTATCTTTATAGTCCTGTCGGGTTTCGCCACC
TCTGACTTGAGCGTCGATTTTTGTGATGCTCGTCAGGGGGGCGGAGCCTATGGAAAAACGCCAGCAACGC
GGCCTTTTTACGGTTCCTGGCCTTTTGCTGGCCTTTTGCTCACATGTTCTTTCCTGCGTTATCCCCTGAT
TCTGTGGATAACCGTATTACCGCCTTTGAGTGAGCTGATACCGCTCGCCGCAGCCGAACGACCGAGCGCA
GCGAGTCAGTGAGCGAGGAAGCGGAAGAGCGCCCAATACGCAAACCGCCTCTCCCCGCGCGTTGGCCGAT
TCATTAATGCAGCTGGCACGACAGGTTTCCCGACTGGAAAGCGGGCAGTGAGCGCAACGCAATTAATGTG
AGTTAGCTCACTCATTAGGCACCCCAGGCTTTACACTTTATGCTTCCGGCTCGTATGTTGTGTGGAATTG
TGAGCGGATAACAATTTCACACAGGAAACAGCTATGACCATGATTACGCCAAGCGCGCAATTAACCCTCA
CTAAAGGGAACAAAAGCTGGAGCTGCAAGCTTAA
Features (pLannotate 1.2.2; 32 found; start..end, strand, type, name):
      1..227     +  promoter       RSV promoter: Rous sarcoma virus enhancer/promoter
    228..408     +  LTR            5' LTR (truncated): truncated 5' long terminal repeat (LTR) from HIV-1
    455..580     +  misc_feature   HIV-1 Ψ: packaging signal of human immunodeficiency virus type 1
    564..927     +  CDS            HIV-1 gag (fragment): gag protein from human immunodeficiency virus 1; gag
   1073..1306    +  misc_feature   RRE: The Rev response element (RRE) of HIV-1 allows for Rev-dependent mRNA export from the nucleus to the cytoplasm.
   1683..1709    +  CDS            Rev (fragment): human immunodeficiency virus 1 (HIV-1) Rev protein; rev; enhances nuclear export of unspliced and incompletely spliced viral mRNAs
   1716..1739    +  promoter       SV40 promoter (fragment): SV40 early promoter
   1740..1811    +  promoter       SV40 promoter (fragment): SV40 enhancer and early promoter
   1835..1970    +  rep_origin     SV40 ori: SV40 origin of replication
   2016..2612    +  CDS            PuroR (fragment): puromycin N-acetyltransferase; pac from Streptomyces; confers resistance to puromycin
   2661..2778    +  misc_feature   cPPT/CTS: central polypurine tract and central termination sequence of HIV-1
   2836..3336    +  promoter       hPGK promoter: human phosphoglycerate kinase 1 promoter
   3358..3375    +  protein_bind   attB1 (fragment): mutant version of attB; core recombination site for the Gateway® BP reaction BP Clonase™
   3384..4496    +  CDS            NKX2-1: NKX21_HUMAN - Also known as NKX2A, TITF1, TTF1. Experimental evidence at protein level: Swiss-Prot protein existence level 1. Transcription factor that binds and activates the promoter of thyroid specific genes such as thyroglobulin, thyroperoxidase, and thyrotropin receptor. Crucial in the maintenance of the thyroid differentiation phenotype. May play a role in lung development and surfactant homeostasis. Forms a regulatory loop with GRHL2 that coordinates lung epithelial cell morphogenesis and differentiation. Activates the transcription of GNRHR and plays a role in enhancing the circadian o
   4504..4521    -  protein_bind   attB2 (fragment): mutant version of attB; core recombination site for the Gateway® BP reaction BP Clonase™
   4530..4571    +  CDS            V5 tag: epitope tag from simian virus 5
   4622..5210    +  misc_feature   WPRE: woodchuck hepatitis virus posttranscriptional regulatory element
   5261..5280    +  misc_feature   cPPT/CTS (fragment): central polypurine tract and central termination sequence of HIV-1
   5282..5515    +  LTR            3' LTR (ΔU3): self-inactivating 3' long terminal repeat (LTR) from HIV-1
   5593..5714    +  polyA_signal   SV40 poly(A) signal: SV40 polyadenylation signal
   5754..5889    +  rep_origin     SV40 ori: SV40 origin of replication
   5910..5928    -  promoter       T7 promoter: promoter for bacteriophage T7 RNA polymerase
   5936..6091    +  CDS            lacZα (fragment): LacZα fragment of β-galactosidase; lacZ fragment
   6096..6524    +  rep_origin     f1 ori (sequence partly withheld): f1 bacteriophage origin of replication; arrow indicates direction of (+) strand synthesis
   6577..6681    +  promoter       AmpR promoter: bla
   6682..7542    +  CDS            AmpR: β-lactamase; bla; confers resistance to ampicillin, carbenicillin, and related antibiotics
   7713..8301    +  rep_origin     ori: high-copy-number ColE1/pMB1/pBR322/pUC origin of replication
   8484..8576    +  CDS            lacI (fragment): lac repressor; lacI; The lac repressor binds to the lac operator to inhibit transcription in E. coli. This inhibition can be relieved by adding lactose or isopropyl-β-D-thiogalactopyranoside (IPTG).
   8589..8610    +  protein_bind   CAP binding site: CAP binding activates transcription in the presence of cAMP. E. coli catabolite activator protein
   8625..8655    +  promoter       lac promoter: promoter for the E. coli lac operon
   8663..8679    +  protein_bind   lac operator: The lac repressor binds to the lac operator to inhibit transcription in E. coli. This inhibition can be relieved by adding lactose or isopropyl-β-D-thiogalactopyranoside (IPTG). lac repressor encoded by lacI
   8724..8742    +  promoter       T3 promoter: promoter for bacteriophage T3 RNA polymerase
