[The description below was written by a language model from this plasmid's Addgene catalogue record and pLannotate feature annotations shown in this document.]
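Description:
pLX-hPGK_NKX2-1 is a third-generation-style, self-inactivating HIV-1 lentiviral expression plasmid built on the pLX306 backbone for stable overexpression of the short isoform of human NKX2-1 (also known as TTF-1/TITF1), a lineage transcription factor of lung and thyroid. In bacteria it is maintained through a high-copy ColE1/pUC origin and selected with ampicillin via β-lactamase. The backbone also carries an f1 origin and residual lac/lacZα, T7 and T3 promoter elements inherited from its cloning-vector ancestry.

The viral genome is transcribed from an RSV promoter fused to a truncated 5' LTR, making genomic RNA production Tat-independent. It contains the Ψ packaging signal with a gag fragment, the RRE for Rev-dependent nuclear export, a cPPT/CTS to aid nuclear import, and a ΔU3 3' LTR that inactivates LTR promoter activity after integration, followed by an SV40 polyadenylation signal. Within the provirus there are two cassettes. An SV40 early promoter/origin drives puromycin N-acetyltransferase for selection of transduced mammalian cells. Downstream, the human PGK promoter drives the 1,113 bp NKX2-1 open reading frame. The ORF was introduced by Gateway recombination and is flanked by attB1 and attB2 scars. It reads through attB2 into a C-terminal V5 epitope tag for detection, and a WPRE follows to enhance transcript stability and expression.

The sequenced record is 8,769 nt, shorter than the listed backbone size plus insert, consistent with the Gateway cassette being replaced during recombination. The construct is intended for moderate, constitutive NKX2-1 expression, in the context of studying NKX2-1 dosage in lung adenocarcinoma.
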