Addgene plasmid #221494: pLX-hPGK_NKX2-1
Purpose: NKX2-1 short isoform lentiviral overexpression using hPGK promoter
Depositing lab: Matthew Meyerson. Depositing organization: Broad Institute. Publication: Dosage amplification dictates oncogenic regulation by the NKX2-1 lineage factor in lung adenocarcinoma. Pulice JL, Meyerson M. bioRxiv [Preprint]. 2023 Oct 27:2023.10.26.563996. doi: 10.1101/2023.10.26.563996. PubMed 37994369.
Backbone
  Vector backbone: pLX306
  Backbone size w/o insert (bp): 9308
  Vector type: Mammalian Expression, Lentiviral
  Selectable markers: Puromycin
Growth in bacteria
  Bacterial resistance: Ampicillin, 100 μg/mL
  Growth temperature: 37°C
  Growth strain: NEB Stable
  Copy number: High Copy
Gene/Insert
  Gene/Insert name: NKX2-1
  Species: H. sapiens (human)
  Insert size (bp): 1113
  Entrez Gene: NKX2-1 (a.k.a. BCH, BHC, NK-2, NKX2.1, NKX2A, NMTC1, T/EBP, TEBP, TITF1, TTF-1, TTF1)
  Promoter: hPGK
  Tag / fusion protein: V5 (C terminal on insert)
  Cloning method: Gateway Cloning
  Sequencing primers: 5′ hPGK-Fw; 3′ WPRE-Rv
Terms and licenses: Academic/Nonprofit Terms; Industry Terms: Not Available to Industry
How to cite: pLX-hPGK_NKX2-1 was a gift from Matthew Meyerson (Addgene plasmid # 221494 ; http://n2t.net/addgene:221494 ; RRID:Addgene_221494)
